Addgene plasmid #232951: PSIN4-3_Flag-ATP5MG
Purpose: Expresses ATP5MG
Depositing lab: Jianjun Chen. Depositing organization: Beckman Research Institute of the City of Hope. Publication: YTHDF2 promotes ATP synthesis and immune evasion in B cell malignancies. Chen Z, Zeng C, Yang L, Che Y, Chen M, Sau L, Wang B, Zhou K, Chen Y, Qing Y, Shen C, Zhang T, Wunderlich M, Wu D, Li W, Wang K, Leung K, Sun M, Tang T, He X, Zhang L, Swaminathan S, Mulloy JC, Muschen M, Huang H, Weng H, Xiao G, Deng X, Chen J. Cell. 2024 Dec 12:S0092-8674(24)01324-2. doi: 10.1016/j.cell.2024.11.007. PubMed 39694037.
Backbone
  Vector backbone: PSIN4
  Vector type: Lentiviral
Growth in bacteria
  Bacterial resistance: Ampicillin, 100 μg/mL
  Growth temperature: 37°C
  Growth strain: NEB Stable
  Copy number: High Copy
Gene/Insert
  Gene/Insert name: ATP5MG
  Species: H. sapiens (human)
  Entrez Gene: ATP5MG (a.k.a. ATP5JG, ATP5L)
  Cloning method: Restriction Enzyme; 5′ cloning site Unknown (unknown if destroyed)
Terms and licenses: Academic/Nonprofit Terms; Industry Terms: Not Available to Industry
How to cite: PSIN4-3_Flag-ATP5MG was a gift from Jianjun Chen (Addgene plasmid # 232951 ; http://n2t.net/addgene:232951 ; RRID:Addgene_232951)
