[The description below was written by a language model from this plasmid's Addgene catalogue record and pLannotate feature annotations shown in this document.]
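Description:
PSIN4-3_Flag-ATP5MG is a lentiviral expression plasmid built on the PSIN4 backbone for delivering N-terminally FLAG-tagged human ATP5MG (also called ATP5L or ATP5JG), subunit g of the membrane-embedded F0 portion of the mitochondrial F1F0 ATP synthase. In bacteria the 7.8 kb plasmid is maintained through a high-copy ColE1/pUC-type origin and selected with ampicillin via the β-lactamase gene and its native promoter.

The transfer cassette is bounded by a truncated HIV-1 5′ LTR and a ΔU3 self-inactivating 3′ LTR, so the integrated provirus lacks LTR promoter activity. Between them lie the standard cis-acting elements: the Ψ packaging signal with an adjoining gag fragment, the Rev response element for Rev-dependent nuclear export of the genomic RNA, and the cPPT/CTS, which aids nuclear import of the reverse-transcribed genome. Small nef, rev and SV40 fragments flagged by the annotation appear to be residual backbone sequence rather than functional genes. A bGH polyadenylation signal sits downstream of the 3′ LTR.

Expression is driven by the constitutive human EF-1α promoter, followed by a 3xFLAG epitope with an enterokinase site and then the ATP5MG coding sequence; the automated annotation matches only a fragment of the reference protein, so whether the full open reading frame is present cannot be confirmed from the table. An EMCV IRES links puromycin N-acetyltransferase to the same transcript, so puromycin selection enriches for transduced cells that also express the tagged protein. The construct is suited to stable overexpression of ATP5MG in mammalian cells, with detection or immunoprecipitation through the FLAG tag, and was deposited with a study of ATP synthesis and immune evasion in B cell malignancies.
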