Features (pLannotate 1.2.2; 20 found; start..end, strand, type, name):
    116..445     +  CDS            nef (fragment): NEF_HV1BR - Experimental evidence at protein level: Swiss-Prot protein existence level 1. Extracellular Nef protein targets CD4(+) T-lymphocytes for apoptosis by interacting with CXCR4 surface receptors (PubMed:14990729). From Human immunodeficiency virus type 1 group M subtype B (isolate BRU/LAI) (HIV-1).
    493..750     +  LTR            5' LTR (truncated): truncated 5' long terminal repeat (LTR) from HIV-1
    797..922     +  misc_feature   HIV-1 Ψ: packaging signal of human immunodeficiency virus type 1
    906..1269    +  CDS            HIV-1 gag (fragment): gag protein from human immunodeficiency virus 1; gag
   1415..1648    +  misc_feature   RRE: The Rev response element (RRE) of HIV-1 allows for Rev-dependent mRNA export from the nucleus to the cytoplasm.
   2025..2125    +  CDS            Rev (fragment): human immunodeficiency virus 1 (HIV-1) Rev protein; rev; enhances nuclear export of unspliced and incompletely spliced viral mRNAs
   2164..2281    +  misc_feature   cPPT/CTS: central polypurine tract and central termination sequence of HIV-1
   2337..2403    +  CDS            small t antigen (fragment): SV40 (simian virus 40) small t antigen
   2410..3588    +  promoter       EF-1α promoter: strong constitutive promoter for human elongation factor EF-1α
   3605..3670    +  CDS            3xFLAG: three tandem FLAG® epitope tags, followed by an enterokinase cleavage site
   3677..3886    +  CDS            ATP5MG (fragment): ATP5L_HUMAN - Also known as ATP5L. Experimental evidence at protein level: Swiss-Prot protein existence level 1. Mitochondrial membrane ATP synthase (F(1)F(0) ATP synthase or Complex V) produces ATP from ADP in the presence of a proton gradient across the membrane which is generated by electron transport complexes of the respiratory chain. F-type ATPases consist of two structural domains, F(1) - containing the extramembraneous catalytic core, and F(0) - containing the membrane proton channel, linked together by a central stalk and a peripheral stalk. During catalysis, ATP synthesis in the cata
   4060..4522    +  misc_feature   IRES: internal ribosome entry site (IRES) of the encephalomyocarditis virus (EMCV)
   4555..5154    +  CDS            PuroR: puromycin N-acetyltransferase; pac from Streptomyces alboniger; confers resistance to puromycin
   5161..5355    +  CDS            nef (fragment): NEF_HV1Z2 - Experimental evidence at protein level: Swiss-Prot protein existence level 1. Extracellular Nef protein targets CD4(+) T-lymphocytes for apoptosis by interacting with CXCR4 surface receptors. From Human immunodeficiency virus type 1 group M subtype D (isolate Z2/CDC-Z34) (HIV-1).
   5357..5590    +  LTR            3' LTR (ΔU3): self-inactivating 3' long terminal repeat (LTR) from HIV-1
   5747..5971    +  polyA_signal   bGH poly(A) signal: bovine growth hormone polyadenylation signal
   5975..5996    +  promoter       SV40 promoter (fragment): SV40 enhancer and early promoter
   6067..6171    +  promoter       AmpR promoter: bla
   6172..7032    +  CDS            AmpR: β-lactamase; bla; confers resistance to ampicillin, carbenicillin, and related antibiotics
   7203..7791    +  rep_origin     ori: high-copy-number ColE1/pMB1/pBR322/pUC origin of replication
>Addgene plasmid #232951 | PSIN4-3_Flag-ATP5MG | addgene full sequence | sequence record 465694 | Addgene NGS Result
CGGACCGCCACTGCCAATTACCTGTGGTTTCATTTACTCTAAACCTGTGATTCCTCTGAATTATTTTCAT
TTTAAAGAAATTGTATTTGTTAAATATGTACTACAAACTTAGTAGTTGGAAGGGCTAATTCACTCCCAAA
GAAGACAAGATATCCTTGATCTGTGGATCTACCACACACAAGGCTACTTCCCTGATTAGCAGAACTACAC
ACCAGGGCCAGGGGTCAGATATCCACTGACCTTTGGATGGTGCTACAAGCTAGTACCAGTTGAGCCAGAT
AAGGTAGAAGAGGCCAATAAAGGAGAGAACACCAGCTTGTTACACCCTGTGAGCCTGCATGGGATGGATG
ACCCGGAGAGAGAAGTGTTAGAGTGGAGGTTTGACAGCCGCCTAGCATTTCATCACGTGGCCCGAGAGCT
GCATCCGGAGTACTTCAAGAACTGCTGATATCGAGCTTGCTACAAGGGACTTTCCGCTGGGGACTTTCCA
GGGAGGCGTGGCCTGGGCGGGACTGGGGAGTGGCGAGCCCTCAGATCCTGCATATAAGCAGCTGCTTTTT
GCCTGTACTGGGTCTCTCTGGTTAGACCAGATCTGAGCCTGGGAGCTCTCTGGCTAACTAGGGAACCCAC
TGCTTAAGCCTCAATAAAGCTTGCCTTGAGTGCTTCAAGTAGTGTGTGCCCGTCTGTTGTGTGACTCTGG
TAACTAGAGATCCCTCAGACCCTTTTAGTCAGTGTGGAAAATCTCTAGCAGTGGCGCCCGAACAGGGACT
TGAAAGCGAAAGGGAAACCAGAGGAGCTCTCTCGACGCAGGACTCGGCTTGCTGAAGCGCGCACGGCAAG
AGGCGAGGGGCGGCGACTGGTGAGTACGCCAAAAATTTTGACTAGCGGAGGCTAGAAGGAGAGAGATGGG
TGCGAGAGCGTCAGTATTAAGCGGGGGAGAATTAGATCGCGATGGGAAAAAATTCGGTTAAGGCCAGGGG
GAAAGAAAAAATATAAATTAAAACATATAGTATGGGCAAGCAGGGAGCTAGAACGATTCGCAGTTAATCC
TGGCCTGTTAGAAACATCAGAAGGCTGTAGACAAATACTGGGACAGCTACAACCATCCCTTCAGACAGGA
TCAGAAGAACTTAGATCATTATATAATACAGTAGCAACCCTCTATTGTGTGCATCAAAGGATAGAGATAA
AAGACACCAAGGAAGCTTTAGACAAGATAGAGGAAGAGCAAAACAAAAGTAAGACCACCGCACAGCAAGC
GGCCGCTGATCTTCAGACCTGGAGGAGGAGATATGAGGGACAATTGGAGAAGTGAATTATATAAATATAA
AGTAGTAAAAATTGAACCATTAGGAGTAGCACCCACCAAGGCAAAGAGAAGAGTGGTGCAGAGAGAAAAA
AGAGCAGTGGGAATAGGAGCTTTGTTCCTTGGGTTCTTGGGAGCAGCAGGAAGCACTATGGGCGCAGCGT
CAATGACGCTGACGGTACAGGCCAGACAATTATTGTCTGGTATAGTGCAGCAGCAGAACAATTTGCTGAG
GGCTATTGAGGCGCAACAGCATCTGTTGCAACTCACAGTCTGGGGCATCAAGCAGCTCCAGGCAAGAATC
CTGGCTGTGGAAAGATACCTAAAGGATCAACAGCTCCTGGGGATTTGGGGTTGCTCTGGAAAACTCATTT
GCACCACTGCTGTGCCTTGGAATGCTAGTTGGAGTAATAAATCTCTGGAACAGATTTGGAATCACACGAC
CTGGATGGAGTGGGACAGAGAAATTAACAATTACACAAGCTTAATACACTCCTTAATTGAAGAATCGCAA
AACCAGCAAGAAAAGAATGAACAAGAATTATTGGAATTAGATAAATGGGCAAGTTTGTGGAATTGGTTTA
ACATAACAAATTGGCTGTGGTATATAAAATTATTCATAATGATAGTAGGAGGCTTGGTAGGTTTAAGAAT
AGTTTTTGCTGTACTTTCTATAGTGAATAGAGTTAGGCAGGGATATTCACCATTATCGTTTCAGACCCAC
CTCCCAACCCCGAGGGGACCCGACAGGCCCGAAGGAATAGAAGAAGAAGGTGGAGAGAGAGACAGAGACA
GATCCATTCGATTAGTGAACGGATCTCGACGGTATCGCCACAAATGGCAGTATTCATCCACAATTTTAAA
AGAAAGGGGGGGATTGGGGGGTACAGTGCAGGGGAAAGAATAGTAGACATAATAGCAACAGACATACAAA
CTAAAGAATTACAAAAACAAATTACAAAAATTCAAAATTTTCGGGTTTATTACAGGGACAGCAGAGATCC
ACTTTGGATCGATAAGCTTTGCAAAGATGGATAAAGTTTTAAACAGAGAGGAATCTTTGCAGCTAATGGA
CCTTCTAGGTCTTGAAAGGAGTGGGAATTGGCTCCGGTGCCCGTCAGTGGGCAGAGCGCACATCGCCCAC
AGTCCCCGAGAAGTTGGGGGGAGGGGTCGGCAATTGAACCGGTGCCTAGAGAAGGTGGCGCGGGGTAAAC
TGGGAAAGTGATGTCGTGTACTGGCTCCGCCTTTTTCCCGAGGGTGGGGGAGAACCGTATATAAGTGCAG
TAGTCGCCGTGAACGTTCTTTTTCGCAACGGGTTTGCCGCCAGAACACAGGTAAGTGCCGTGTGTGGTTC
CCGCGGGCCTGGCCTCTTTACGGGTTATGGCCCTTGCGTGCCTTGAATTACTTCCACCTGGCTGCAGTAC
GTGATTCTTGATCCCGAGCTTCGGGTTGGAAGTGGGTGGGAGAGTTCGAGGCCTTGCGCTTAAGGAGCCC
CTTCGCCTCGTGCTTGAGTTGAGGCCTGGCCTGGGCGCTGGGGCCGCCGCGTGCGAATCTGGTGGCACCT
TCGCGCCTGTCTCGCTGCTTTCGATAAGTCTCTAGCCATTTAAAATTTTTGATGACCTGCTGCGACGCTT
TTTTTCTGGCAAGATAGTCTTGTAAATGCGGGCCAAGATCTGCACACTGGTATTTCGGTTTTTGGGGCCG
CGGGCGGCGACGGGGCCCGTGCGTCCCAGCGCACATGTTCGGCGAGGCGGGGCCTGCGAGCGCGGCCACC
GAGAATCGGACGGGGGTAGTCTCAAGCTGGCCGGCCTGCTCTGGTGCCTGGCCTCGCGCCGCCGTGTATC
GCCCCGCCCTGGGCGGCAAGGCTGGCCCGGTCGGCACCAGTTGCGTGAGCGGAAAGATGGCCGCTTCCCG
GCCCTGCTGCAGGGAGCTCAAAATGGAGGACGCGGCGCTCGGGAGAGCGGGCGGGTGAGTCACCCACACA
AAGGAAAAGGGCCTTTCCGTCCTCAGCCGTCGCTTCATGTGACTCCACGGAGTACCGGGCGCCGTCCAGG
CACCTCGATTAGTTCTCGAGCTTTTGGAGTACGTCGTCTTTAGGTTGGGGGGAGGGGTTTTATGCGATGG
AGTTTCCCCACACTGAGTGGGTGGAGACTGAAGTTAGGCCAGCTTGGCACTTGATGTAATTCTCCTTGGA
ATTTGCCCTTTTTGAGTTTGGATCTTGGTTCATTCTCAAGCCTCAGACAGTGGTTCAAAGTTTTTTTCTT
CCATTTCAGGTGTCGTGAGGAATTCGCCACCATGGACTACAAAGACCATGACGGTGATTATAAAGATCAT
GACATCGACTACAAGGATGACGATGACAAGACTAGTGCCCAATTTGTCCGTAACCTTGTGGAGAAGACCC
CGGCGCTGGTGAACGCTGCTGTGACTTACTCGAAGCCTCGATTGGCCACATTTTGGTACTACGCCAAGGT
TGAGCTGGTTCCTCCCACCCCTGCTGAGATCCCTAGAGCTATTCAGAGCCTGAAAAAAATAGTCAATAGT
GCTCAGACTGGTAGCTTCAAACAGCTCACAGTTAAGGTAACCACGGGCTAAGGATCCGCATGCATCTAGG
GCGGCCAATTCCGCCCCTCTCCCCCCCCCCCCTCTCCCTCCCCCCCCCCTAACGTTACTGGCCGAAGCCG
CTTGGAATAAGGCCGGTGTGCGTTTGTCTATATGTTATTTTCCACCATATTGCCGTCTTTTGGCAATGTG
AGGGCCCGGAAACCTGGCCCTGTCTTCTTGACGAGCATTCCTAGGGGTCTTTCCCCTCTCGCCAAAGGAA
TGCAAGGTCTGTTGAATGTCGTGAAGGAAGCAGTTCCTCTGGAAGCTTCTTGAAGACAAACAACGTCTGT
AGCGACCCTTTGCAGGCAGCGGAACCCCCCACCTGGCGACAGGTGCCTCTGCGGCCAAAAGCCACGTGTA
TAAGATACACCTGCAAAGGCGGCACAACCCCAGTGCCACGTTGTGAGTTGGATAGTTGTGGAAAGAGTCA
AATGGCTCTCCTCAAGCGTATTCAACAAGGGGCTGAAGGATGCCCAGAAGGTACCCCATTGTATGGGATC
TGATCTGGGGCCTCGGTGCACATGCTTTACATGTGTTTAGTCGAGGTTAAAAAAACGTCTAGGCCCCCCG
AACCACGGGGACGTGGTTTTCCTTTGAAAAACACGATGATAAGCTTGCCACAACCCACAAGGAGACGACC
TTCCATGACCGAGTACAAGCCCACGGTGCGCCTCGCCACCCGCGACGACGTCCCCCGGGCCGTACGCACC
CTCGCCGCCGCGTTCGCCGACTACCCCGCCACGCGCCACACCGTCGACCCGGACCGCCACATCGAGCGGG
TCACCGAGCTGCAAGAACTCTTCCTCACGCGCGTCGGGCTCGACATCGGCAAGGTGTGGGTCGCGGACGA
CGGCGCCGCGGTGGCGGTCTGGACCACGCCGGAGAGCGTCGAAGCGGGGGCGGTGTTCGCCGAGATCGGC
CCGCGCATGGCCGAGTTGAGCGGTTCCCGGCTGGCCGCGCAGCAACAGATGGAAGGCCTCCTGGCGCCGC
ACCGGCCCAAGGAGCCCGCGTGGTTCCTGGCCACCGTCGGCGTCTCGCCCGACCACCAGGGCAAGGGTCT
GGGCAGCGCCGTCGTGCTCCCCGGAGTGGAGGCGGCCGAGCGCGCCGGGGTGCCCGCCTTCCTGGAGACC
TCCGCGCCCCGCAACCTCCCCTTCTACGAGCGGCTCGGCTTCACCGTCACCGCCGACGTCGAGGTGCCCG
AAGGACCGCGCACCTGGTGCATGACCCGCAAGCCCGGTGCCTGATAATAGGCGGCCGCTCGAGACCTAGA
AAAACATGGAGCAATCACAAGTAGCAATACAGCAGCTACCAATGCTGATTGTGCCTGGCTAGAAGCACAA
GAGGAGGAGGAGGTGGGTTTTCCAGTCACACCTCAGGTACCTTTAAGACCAATGACTTACAAGGCAGCTG
TAGATCTTAGCCACTTTTTAAAAGAAAAGGGGGGACTGGAAGGGCTAATTCACTCCCAACGAAGACAAGA
TCTGCTTTTTGCTTGTACTGGGTCTCTCTGGTTAGACCAGATCTGAGCCTGGGAGCTCTCTGGCTAACTA
GGGAACCCACTGCTTAAGCCTCAATAAAGCTTGCCTTGAGTGCTTCAAGTAGTGTGTGCCCGTCTGTTGT
GTGACTCTGGTAACTAGAGATCCCTCAGACCCTTTTAGTCAGTGTGGAAAATCTCTAGCAGTAGTAGTTC
ATGTCATCTTATTATTCAGTATTTATAACTTGCAAAGAAATGAATATCAGAGAGTGAGAGGCCTTGACAT
TATAATAGATTTAGCAGGAATTGAACTAGGAGTGGAGCACACAGGCAAAGTTCTAGAGCTCGCTGATCAG
CCTCGACTGTGCCTTCTAGTTGCCAGCCATCTGTTGTTTGCCCCTCCCCCGTGCCTTCCTTGACCCTGGA
AGGTGCCACTCCCACTGTCCTTTCCTAATAAAATGAGGAAATTGCATCGCATTGTCTGAGTAGGTGTCAT
TCTATTCTGGGGGGTGGGGTGGGGCAGGACAGCAAGGGGGAGGATTGGGAAGACAATAGCAGGCATGCTG
GGGATGCGGTGGGCTCTATGGCTTCTGAGGCGGAAAGAACCAGCTGGGGGCGCGCCCCTCGAGGCCGCCA
TGGTCATAGCTGTTTGACGTCAGGTGGCACTTTTCGGGGAAATGTGCGCGGAACCCCTATTTGTTTATTT
TTCTAAATACATTCAAATATGTATCCGCTCACGAGACAATAACCCTGATAAATGCTTCAATAATATTGAA
AAAGGAAGAGTATGAGTATTCAACATTTCCGTGTCGCCCTTATTCCCTTTTTTGCGGCATTTTGCCTTCC
TGTTTTTGCTCACCCAGAAACGCTGGTGAAAGTAAAAGATGCTGAAGATCAGTTGGGTGCACGAGTGGGT
TACATCGAACTGGATCTCAACAGCGGTAAGATCCTTGAGAGTTTTCGCCCCGAAGAACGTTTTCCAATGA
TGAGCACTTTTAAAGTTCTGCTATGTGGCGCGGTATTATCCCGTATTGACGCCGGGCAAGAGCAACTCGG
TCGCCGCATACACTATTCTCAGAATGACTTGGTTGAGTACTCACCAGTCACAGAAAAGCATCTTACGGAT
GGCATGACAGTAAGAGAATTATGCAGTGCTGCCATAACCATGAGTGATAACACTGCGGCCAACTTACTTC
TGACAACGATCGGAGGACCGAAGGAGCTAACCGCTTTTTTGCACAACATGGGGGATCATGTAACTCGCCT
TGATCGTTGGGAACCGGAGCTGAATGAAGCCATACCAAACGACGAGCGTGACACCACGATGCCTGTAGCA
ATGGCAACAACGTTGCGCAAACTATTAACTGGCGAACTACTTACTCTAGCTTCCCGGCAACAATTAATAG
ACTGGATGGAGGCGGATAAAGTTGCAGGACCACTTCTGCGCTCGGCCCTTCCGGCTGGCTGGTTTATTGC
TGATAAATCTGGAGCCGGTGAGCGTGGGTCTCGCGGTATCATTGCAGCACTGGGGCCAGATGGTAAGCCC
TCCCGTATCGTAGTTATCTACACGACGGGGAGTCAGGCAACTATGGATGAACGAAATAGACAGATCGCTG
AGATAGGTGCCTCACTGATTAAGCATTGGTAACTGTCAGACCAAGTTTACTCATATATACTTTAGATTGA
TTTAAAACTTCATTTTTAATTTAAAAGGATCTAGGTGAAGATCCTTTTTGATAATCTCATGACCAAAATC
CCTTAACGTGAGTTTTCGTTCCACTGAGCGTCAGACCCCGTAGAAAAGATCAAAGGATCTTCTTGAGATC
CTTTTTTTCTGCGCGTAATCTGCTGCTTGCAAACAAAAAAACCACCGCTACCAGCGGTGGTTTGTTTGCC
GGATCAAGAGCTACCAACTCTTTTTCCGAAGGTAACTGGCTTCAGCAGAGCGCAGATACCAAATACTGTT
CTTCTAGTGTAGCCGTAGTTAGGCCACCACTTCAAGAACTCTGTAGCACCGCCTACATACCTCGCTCTGC
TAATCCTGTTACCAGTGGCTGCTGCCAGTGGCGATAAGTCGTGTCTTACCGGGTTGGACTCAAGACGATA
GTTACCGGATAAGGCGCAGCGGTCGGGCTGAACGGGGGGTTCGTGCACACAGCCCAGCTTGGAGCGAACG
ACCTACACCGAACTGAGATACCTACAGCGTGAGCTATGAGAAAGCGCCACGCTTCCCGAAGGGAGAAAGG
CGGACAGGTATCCGGTAAGCGGCAGGGTCGGAACAGGAGAGCGCACGAGGGAGCTTCCAGGGGGAAACGC
CTGGTATCTTTATAGTCCTGTCGGGTTTCGCCACCTCTGACTTGAGCGTCGATTTTTGTGATGCTCGTCA
GGGGGGCGGAGCCTATGGAAAAACGCCAGCAACGCGGCCTTTTTACGGTTCTGGCCTTTTGCA
